Addgene plasmid #214211: pDSG545
Purpose: biphasic target plasmid version 1.0
Depositing lab: Uri Alon. Depositing organization: Weizmann Institute of Science. Publication: A synthetic differentiation circuit in Escherichia coli for suppressing mutant takeover. Glass DS, Bren A, Vaisbourd E, Mayo A, Alon U. Cell. 2024 Jan 31:S0092-8674(24)00061-8. doi: 10.1016/j.cell.2024.01.024. PubMed 38320549.
Backbone
  Vector backbone: pSB3A3
  Vector type: Bacterial Expression, Synthetic Biology
Growth in bacteria
  Bacterial resistance: Ampicillin, 100 μg/mL
  Growth temperature: 37°C
  Growth strain: DH5alpha
  Copy number: Low Copy
Gene/Insert
  Gene/Insert name: AraC, folA, trpC
Terms and licenses: Academic/Nonprofit Terms; Industry Terms: Not Available to Industry
How to cite: pDSG545 was a gift from Uri Alon (Addgene plasmid # 214211 ; http://n2t.net/addgene:214211 ; RRID:Addgene_214211)
