[The description below was written by a language model from this plasmid's Addgene catalogue record and pLannotate feature annotations shown in this document.]
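Description:
pDSG545 is a 5,915-nt bacterial expression plasmid for synthetic biology work in Escherichia coli, built on the BioBrick backbone pSB3A3. It replicates from a p15A origin, which is compatible with ColE1-type plasmids, and the catalogue lists it as low copy. Selection is by ampicillin through a β-lactamase (AmpR) gene driven by its own bla promoter. The BioBrick prefix and suffix flank the cargo, and backbone terminators (a his operon terminator and a putative bacterial terminator) insulate it from the rest of the plasmid. The annotation also picks up short fragments of a bom site, an RSF origin and a partial bla sequence. These look like backbone remnants or homology hits rather than functional parts.

The payload is an arabinose-regulated cassette. araC is encoded on the reverse strand, divergent from the araBAD promoter, which points toward two downstream coding sequences on the forward strand. The first is listed in the catalogue as folA, but the automated annotation identifies it as a trimethoprim-resistance dihydrofolate reductase of the plasmid R388 dhfrIIb type, so the two sources describe it differently. The second is E. coli trpC, the bifunctional tryptophan-biosynthesis enzyme that carries both the TrpF isomerase and TrpC synthase activities. No separate promoters are annotated for these genes, which suggests arabinose-inducible, AraC-controlled co-expression, although the record does not state this.

The depositor describes the plasmid only as "biphasic target plasmid version 1.0", and it is associated with work on a synthetic differentiation circuit in E. coli designed to suppress mutant takeover. No recombinase sites or other circuit elements are annotated, and the record does not explain how the plasmid acts as a target within that circuit.
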