Features (pLannotate 1.2.2; 14 found; start..end, strand, type, name):
      1..879     -  CDS            araC: L-arabinose regulatory protein; araC
    906..1190    +  promoter       araBAD promoter: araBAD; promoter of the L-arabinose operon of E. coli; the araC regulatory gene is transcribed in the opposite direction (Guzman et al., 1995)
   1294..1530    +  CDS            TpR: E. coli plasmid-associated dihydrofolate reductase; dhfrIIb from plasmid R388; confers resistance to trimethoprim
   1758..3116    +  CDS            trpC: TRPC_ECOLI - Also known as trpF. Experimental evidence at protein level: Swiss-Prot protein existence level 1. Bifunctional enzyme that catalyzes two sequential steps of tryptophan biosynthetic pathway. The first reaction is catalyzed by the isomerase, coded by the TrpF domain; the second reaction is catalyzed by the synthase, coded by the TrpC domain. From Escherichia coli (strain K12).
   3253..3273    +  misc_feature   BioBrick suffix: universal suffix for all parts
   3274..3331    +  terminator     his operon terminator: This putative transcriptin terminator from the E. coli his operon has a 2-bp deletion introduced during synthesis. Its efficiency has not been determined.
   3427..4287    -  CDS            AmpR: β-lactamase; bla; confers resistance to ampicillin, carbenicillin, and related antibiotics
   4288..4359    -  promoter       AmpR promoter: bla
   4545..4571    +  misc_feature   bom (fragment): basis of mobility region from pBR322
   4670..4725    -  rep_origin     RSF ori (fragment): Plasmids containing the RSF 1030 origin of replication can be propagated in E. coli cells that contain additional plasmids with compatible origins.
   4813..5358    -  rep_origin     p15A ori: Plasmids containing the medium-copy-number p15A origin of replication can be propagated in E. coli cells that contain a second plasmid with the ColE1 origin.
   5524..5769    -  CDS            bla(M) (fragment): β-lactamase lacking the signal sequence; bla(M); allows cytosolic expression of β-lactamase
   5848..5891    -  terminator     bacterial terminator: putative bacterial transcription terminator
   5894..5915    +  misc_feature   BioBrick prefix: BioBrick prefix for parts that do not start with "ATG"
>Addgene plasmid #214211 | pDSG545 | addgene full sequence | sequence record 426110 | Addgene NGS Result
TTATGACAACTTGACGGCTACATCATTCACTTTTTCTTCACAACCGGCACGGAACTCGCTCGGGCTGGCC
CCGGTGCATTTTTTAAATACCCGCGAGAAATAGAGTTGATCGTCAAAACCAACATTGCGACCGACGGTGG
CGATAGGCATCCGGGTGGTGCTCAAAAGCAGCTTCGCCTGGCTGATACGTTGGTCCTCGCGCCAGCTTAA
GACGCTAATCCCTAACTGCTGGCGGAAAAGATGTGACAGACGCGACGGCGACAAGCAAACATGCTGTGCG
ACGCTGGCGATATCAAAATTGCTGTCTGCCAGGTGATCGCTGATGTACTGACAAGCCTCGCGTACCCGAT
TATCCATCGGTGGATGGAGCGACTCGTTAATCGCTTCCATGCGCCGCAGTAACAATTGCTCAAGCAGATT
TATCGCCAGCAGCTCCGAATAGCGCCCTTCCCCTTGCCCGGCGTTAATGATTTGCCCAAACAGGTCGCTG
AAATGCGGCTGGTGCGCTTCATCCGGGCGAAAGAACCCCGTATTGGCAAATATTGACGGCCAGTTAAGCC
ATTCATGCCAGTAGGCGCGCGGACGAAAGTAAACCCACTGGTGATACCATTCGCGAGCCTCCGGATGACG
ACCGTAGTGATGAATCTCTCCTGGCGGGAACAGCAAAATATCACCCGGTCGGCAAACAAATTCTCGTCCC
TGATTTTTCACCACCCCCTGACCGCGAATGGTGAGATTGAGAATATAACCTTTCATTCCCAGCGGTCGGT
CGATAAAAAAATCGAGATAACCGTTGGCCTCAATCGGCGTTAAACCCGCCACCAGATGGGCATTAAACGA
GTATCCCGGCAGCAGGGGATCATTTTGCGCTTCAGCCATACTTTTCATACTCCCGCCATTCAGAGAAGAA
ACCAATTGTCCATATTGCATCAGACATTGCCGTCACTGCGTCTTTTACTGGCTCTTCTCGCTAACCAAAC
CGGTAACCCCGCTTATTAAAAGCATTCTGTAACAAAGCGGGACCAAAGCCATGACAAAAACGCGTAACAA
AAGTGTCTATAATCACGGCAGAAAAGTCCACATTGATTATTTGCACGGCGTCACACTTTGCTATGCCATA
GCATTTTTATCCATAAGATTAGCGGATCCTACCTGACGCTTTTTATCGCAACTCTCTACTGTTTCTCCAT
ACCCGTTTTTTTGGGCTAGCTACTAGAGAACTTTTCGGATCAAGCTATGAAGGACGCAAAGAGGGAACTA
AACACTTTACTAGAGAAAGAGGAGAAATACTAGATGGGTCAAAGTAGCGATGAAGCCAACGCTCCCGTTG
CAGGGCAGTTTGCGCTTCCCCTGAGTGCCACCTTTGGCTTAGGGGATCGCGTACGCAAGAAATCTGGTGC
CGCTTGGCAGGGTCAAGTCGTCGGTTGGTATTGCACAAAACTCACTCCTGAAGGCTATGCGGTCGAGTCC
GAATCCCACCCAGGCTCAGTGCAAATTTATCCTGTGGCTGCACTTGAACGTGTGGCCTAATAACTCGGTA
CCAAATTCCAGAAAAGAGGCCTCCCGAAAGGGGGGCCTTTTTTCGTTTTGGTCCGCATCCACCTGTGCGG
ACCTCGGTACCAAATTCCAGAAAAGAGACGCTTTCGAGCGTCTTTTTTCGTTTTGGTCCATCGAGTGGCG
CGCTTAGTTCCTCGTTTTCTCTCGTTGGAAGAAGAAGAAACGAGAAACTAAATACTAGAGTCACACAGGA
CTACTAGATGATGCAAACCGTTTTAGCGAAAATCGTCGCAGACAAGGCGATTTGGGTAGAAGCCCGCAAA
CAGCAGCAACCGCTGGCCAGTTTTCAGAATGAGGTTCAGCCGAGCACGCGACATTTTTATGATGCGCTAC
AGGGTGCGCGCACGGCGTTTATTCTGGAGTGCAAGAAAGCGTCGCCGTCAAAAGGCGTGATCCGTGATGA
TTTCGATCCAGCACGCATTGCCGCCATTTATAAACATTACGCTTCGGCAATTTCGGTGCTGACTGATGAG
AAATATTTTCAGGGGAGCTTTAATTTCCTCCCCATCGTCAGCCAAATCGCCCCGCAGCCGATTTTATGTA
AAGACTTCATTATCGACCCTTACCAGATCTATCTGGCGCGCTATTACCAGGCCGATGCCTGCTTATTAAT
GCTTTCAGTACTGGATGACGACCAATATCGCCAGCTTGCCGCCGTCGCTCACAGTCTGGAGATGGGGGTG
CTGACCGAAGTCAGTAATGAAGAGGAACAGGAGCGCGCCATTGCATTGGGAGCAAAGGTCGTTGGCATCA
ACAACCGCGATCTGCGTGATTTGTCGATTGATCTCAACCGTACCCGCGAGCTTGCGCCGAAACTGGGGCA
CAACGTGACGGTAATCAGCGAATCCGGCATCAATACTTACGCTCAGGTGCGCGAGTTAAGCCACTTCGCT
AACGGTTTTCTGATTGGTTCGGCGTTGATGGCCCATGACGATTTGCACGCCGCCGTGCGCCGGGTGTTGC
TGGGTGAGAATAAAGTATGTGGCCTGACGCGTGGGCAAGATGCTAAAGCAGCTTATGACGCGGGCGCGAT
TTACGGTGGGTTGATTTTTGTTGCGACATCACCGCGTTGCGTCAACGTTGAACAGGCGCAGGAAGTGATG
GCTGCGGCACCGTTGCAGTATGTTGGCGTGTTCCGCAATCACGATATTGCCGATGTGGTGGACAAAGCTA
AGGTGTTATCGCTGGCGGCAGTGCAACTGCATGGTAATGAAGAACAGCTGTATATCGATACGCTGCGTGA
AGCTCTGCCAGCACATGTTGCCATCTGGAAAGCATTAAGCGTCGGTGAAACCCTGCCCGCCCGCGAGTTT
CAGCACGTTGATAAATATGTTTTAGACAACGGCCAGGGTGGAAGCGGGCAACGTTTTGACTGGTCACTAT
TAAATGGTCAATCGCTTGGCAACGTTCTGCTGGCGGGGGGCTTAGGCGCAGATAACTGCGTGGAAGCGGC
ACAAACCGGCTGCGCCGGACTTGATTTTAATTCTGCTGTAGAGTCGCAACCGGGCATCAAAGACGCACGT
CTTTTGGCCTCGGTTTTCCAGACGCTGCGCGCATATTAATAACTCGGTACCAAAGACGAACAATAAGACG
CTGAAAAGCGTCTTTTTTCGTTTTGGTCCTTTGAAGTTTAGGGGATAGTCCAATTATTGAAGGCCTCCCT
AACGGGGGGCCTTTTTTTGTTTCTGGTCTCCCTACTAGTAGCGGCCGCTGCAGTCCGGCAAAAAAGGGCA
AGGTGTCACCACCCTGCCCTTTTTCTTTAAAACCGAAAAGATTACTTCGCGTTATGCAGGCTTCCTCGCT
CACTGACTCGCTGCGCTCGGTCGTTCGGCTGCGGCGAGCGGTATCAGCTCACTCAAAGGCGGTAATTTAC
CAATGCTTAATCAGTGAGGCACCTATCTCAGCGATCTGTCTATTTCGTTCATCCATAGTTGCCTGACTCC
CCGTCGTGTAGATAACTACGATACGGGAGGGCTTACCATCTGGCCCCAGTGCTGCAATGATACCGCGAGA
CCCACGCTCACCGGCTCCAGATTTATCAGCAATAAACCAGCCAGCCGGAAGGGCCGAGCGCAGAAGTGGT
CCTGCAACTTTATCCGCCTCCATCCAGTCTATTAATTGTTGCCGGGAAGCTAGAGTAAGTAGTTCGCCAG
TTAATAGTTTGCGCAACGTTGTTGCCATTGCTACAGGCATCGTGGTGTCACGCTCGTCGTTTGGTATGGC
TTCATTCAGCTCCGGTTCCCAACGATCAAGGCGAGTTACATGATCCCCCATGTTGTGCAAAAAAGCGGTT
AGCTCCTTCGGTCCTCCGATCGTTGTCAGAAGTAAGTTGGCCGCAGTGTTATCACTCATGGTTATGGCAG
CACTGCATAATTCTCTTACTGTCATGCCATCCGTAAGATGCTTTTCTGTGACTGGTGAGTACTCAACCAA
GTCATTCTGAGAATAGTGTATGCGGCGACCGAGTTGCTCTTGCCCGGCGTCAATACGGGATAATACCGCG
CCACATAGCAGAACTTTAAAAGTGCTCATCATTGGAAAACGTTCTTCGGGGCGAAAACTCTCAAGGATCT
TACCGCTGTTGAGATCCAGTTCGATGTAACCCACTCGTGCACCCAACTGATCTTCAGCATCTTTTACTTT
CACCAGCGTTTCTGGGTGAGCAAAAACAGGAAGGCAAAATGCCGCAAAAAAGGGAATAAGGGCGACACGG
AAATGTTGAATACTCATACTCTTCCTTTTTCAATATTATTGAAGCATTTATCAGGGTTATTGTCTCATGA
GCGGATACATATTTGAATGTATTTAGATCACGCATCTTCCCGACAACGCAGACCGTTCCGTGGCAAAGCA
AAAGTTCAAAATCACCAACTGGTCCACCTACAACAAAGCTCTCATCAACCGTGGCTCCCTCACTTTCTGG
CTGGATGATGGGGCGATTCAGGCCTGGTATGAGTCAGCAACACCTTCTTCACGAGGCAGACCTCAGCGCT
AGCGGAGTGTATACTGGCTTACTATGTTGGCACTGATGAGGGTGTCAGTGAAGTGCTTCATGTGGCAGGA
GAAAAAAGGCTGCACCGGTGCGTCAGCAGAATATGTGATACAGGATATATTCCGCTTCCTCGCTCACTGA
CTCGCTACGCTCGGTCGTTCGACTGCGGCGAGCGGAAATGGCTTACGAACGGGGCGGAGATTTCCTGGAA
GATGCCAGGAAGATACTTAACAGGGAAGTGAGAGGGCCGCGGCAAAGCCGTTTTTCCATAGGCTCCGCCC
CCCTGACAAGCATCACGAAATCTGACGCTCAAATCAGTGGTGGCGAAACCCGACAGGACTATAAAGATAC
CAGGCGTTTCCCCCTGGCGGCTCCCTCGTGCGCTCTCCTGTTCCTGCCTTTCGGTTTACCGGTGTCATTC
CGCTGTTATGGCCGCGTTTGTCTCATTCCACGCCTGACACTCAGTTCCGGGTAGGCAGTTCGCTCCAAGC
TGGACTGTATGCACGAACCCCCCGTTCAGTCCGACCGCTGCGCCTTATCCGGTAACTATCGTCTTGAGTC
CAACCCGGAAAGACATGCAAAAGCACCACTGGCAGCAGCCACTGGTAATTGATTTAGAGGAGTTAGTCTT
GAAGTCATGCGCCGGTTAAGGCTAAACTGAAAGGACAAGTTTTGGTGACTGCGCTCCTCCAAGCCAGTTA
CCTCGGTTCAAAGAGTTGGTAGCTCAGAGAACCTTCGAAAAACCGCCCTGCAAGGCGGTTTTTTCGTTTT
CAGAGCAAGAGATTACGCGCAGACCAAAACGATCTCAAGAAGATCATCTTATTAAGGGGTCTGACGCTCA
GTGGAACGAAAACTCACGTTAAGGGATTTTGGTCATGAGATTATCAAAAAGGATCTTCACCTAGATCCTT
TTAAATTAAAAATGAAGTTTTAAATCAATCTAAAGTATATATGAGTAAACTTGGTCTGACAGTTACCAAT
GCTTAATCAGTGAGGCACCTATCTCAGCGATCTGTCTATTTCGTTCATCCATAGTTGCCTGACTCCCCGT
CGTGTAGATAACTACGATACGGGAGGGCTTACCATCTGGCCCCAGTGCTGCAATGATACCGCGAGACCCA
CGCTCACCGGCTCCAGATTTATCAGCAATAAACCAGCCAGCCGGAAGGGCCGAGCGCAGAAGTGGTCCTG
CAACTTTATCCGCCTCCATCCAGTCTATTCCATGGTGCCACCTGACGTCTAAGAAACCATTATTATCATG
ACATTAACCTATAAAAATAGGCGTATCACGAGGCAGAATTTCAGATAAAAAAAATCCTTAGCTTTCGCTA
AGGATGATTTCTGGAATTCGCGGCCGCTTCTAGAG
